Addgene plasmid #65378: GFP-BRD4
Purpose: GFP-tagged BRD protein, which can be used to be expressed in mammalian cells.
Depositing lab: Kyle Miller. Depositing organization: University of Texas at Austin. Publication: Screen identifies bromodomain protein ZMYND8 in chromatin recognition of transcription-associated DNA damage that promotes homologous recombination. Gong F, Chiu LY, Cox B, Aymard F, Clouaire T, Leung JW, Cammarata M, Perez M, Agarwal P, Brodbelt JS, Legube G, Miller KM. Genes Dev. 2015 Jan 15;29(2):197-211. doi: 10.1101/gad.252189.114. PubMed 25593309.
Backbone
  Vector backbone: pcDNA6.2/N-EmGFP-DEST
  Backbone manufacturer: invitrogen
  Backbone size w/o insert (bp): 5847
  Vector type: Mammalian Expression
  Selectable markers: Blasticidin
Growth in bacteria
  Bacterial resistance: Ampicillin, 100 μg/mL
  Growth temperature: 37°C
  Growth strain: DH5alpha
  Copy number: High Copy
Gene/Insert
  Gene/Insert name: BRD4
  Species: H. sapiens (human)
  Insert size (bp): 4086
  Mutation: R1232W
  Entrez Gene: BRD4 (a.k.a. CAP, CDLS6, FSHRG4, HUNK1, HUNKI, MCAP)
  Promoter: CMV
  Tag / fusion protein: EmGFP (N terminal on backbone)
  Cloning method: Gateway Cloning
  Sequencing primers: 5′ EGFP_C_primer; 3′ TK polyA reverse primer
Terms and licenses: Academic/Nonprofit Terms; Industry Terms: Not Available to Industry
Depositor comments: Gene Source: Addgene 14441
How to cite: GFP-BRD4 was a gift from Kyle Miller (Addgene plasmid # 65378 ; http://n2t.net/addgene:65378 ; RRID:Addgene_65378)
