[The description below was written by a language model from this plasmid's Addgene catalogue record and pLannotate feature annotations shown in this document.]
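Description:
GFP-BRD4 is a mammalian expression plasmid built on the Invitrogen Gateway destination vector pcDNA6.2/N-EmGFP-DEST, into which the human BRD4 coding sequence (about 4.1 kb) was transferred by Gateway recombination. The sequenced construct is roughly 10 kb. It is maintained in E. coli through a high-copy ColE1/pUC-type origin and an ampicillin resistance gene, and it also carries an f1 origin. For selection in mammalian cells, an SV40 early promoter drives the blasticidin S deaminase gene, followed by an SV40 polyadenylation signal. An EM7 bacterial promoter upstream of the same marker also allows its expression in bacteria. Short bleomycin-resistance, lacI, bGH poly(A) and bom fragments in the annotation appear to be backbone remnants rather than functional parts.

The expression cassette uses the CMV immediate-early enhancer and promoter to transcribe Emerald GFP (EmGFP), which is joined through the attB1 recombination site to BRD4, giving an N-terminally GFP-tagged protein. The insert is followed by attB2 and the HSV thymidine kinase polyadenylation signal. A partial V5 epitope sequence lies downstream of attB2, but the record lists only the EmGFP tag and does not say whether V5 is translated. The BRD4 insert is recorded as carrying an R1232W substitution, and the depositor notes that it was derived from another repository plasmid. BRD4 is a bromodomain protein that binds acetylated chromatin. The stated purpose of the plasmid is expression of the GFP-tagged protein in mammalian cells, and the associated publication describes a screen of bromodomain proteins in the chromatin response to DNA damage.
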