Features (pLannotate 1.2.2; 24 found; start..end, strand, type, name):
    105..484     +  enhancer       CMV enhancer: human cytomegalovirus immediate early enhancer
    485..688     +  promoter       CMV promoter: human cytomegalovirus (CMV) immediate early promoter
    813..1529    +  CDS            Emerald: Emerald is a basic (constitutively fluorescent) green fluorescent protein published in 1998, derived from Aequorea victoria. It is reported to be a very rapidly-maturing weak dimer.
   1545..1569    +  protein_bind   attB1: mutant version of attB; recombination site for the Gateway® BP reaction BP Clonase™
   1629..5714    +  CDS            BRD4 (sequence partly withheld): BRD4_HUMAN - Also known as HUNK1. Experimental evidence at protein level: Swiss-Prot protein existence level 1. [Isoform B]: Acts as a chromatin insulator in the DNA damage response pathway. Inhibits DNA damage response signaling by recruiting the condensin-2 complex to acetylated histones, leading to chromatin structure remodeling, insulating the region from DNA damage response by limiting spreading of histone H2AX/H2A.x phosphorylation. From Homo sapiens (Human).
   5741..5765    -  protein_bind   attB2: mutant version of attB; recombination site for the Gateway® BP reaction BP Clonase™
   5776..5814    +  CDS            V5 tag (fragment): epitope tag from simian virus 5
   5898..5946    +  polyA_signal   HSV TK poly(A) signal: herpes simplex virus thymidine kinase polyadenylation signal (Cole and Stacy, 1985)
   6037..6053    -  polyA_signal   bGH poly(A) signal (fragment): bovine growth hormone polyadenylation signal
   6148..6576    +  rep_origin     f1 ori (sequence partly withheld): f1 bacteriophage origin of replication; arrow indicates direction of (+) strand synthesis
   6590..6919    +  promoter       SV40 promoter: SV40 enhancer and early promoter
   6967..7014    +  promoter       EM7 promoter: synthetic bacterial promoter&nbsp
   7033..7431    +  CDS            BSD: blasticidin S deaminase; Aspergillus terreus BSD; confers resistance to blasticidin
   7432..7459    +  CDS            BleoR (fragment): antibiotic-binding protein; Sh ble from Streptoalloteichus hindustanus; confers resistance to bleomycin, phleomycin, and Zeocin™
   7469..7594    +  CDS            ble (fragment): BLE_KLEPN - Experimental evidence at protein level: Swiss-Prot protein existence level 1. Binding protein with a strong affinity to the bleomycin family of antibiotics. Binds to CL990; an antimitotic-antibiotic compound. From Klebsiella pneumoniae.
   7589..7710    +  polyA_signal   SV40 poly(A) signal: SV40 polyadenylation signal
   7783..7799    -  protein_bind   lac operator: The lac repressor binds to the lac operator to inhibit transcription in E. coli. This inhibition can be relieved by adding lactose or isopropyl-β-D-thiogalactopyranoside (IPTG). lac repressor encoded by lacI
   7807..7837    -  promoter       lac promoter: promoter for the E. coli lac operon
   7852..7873    -  protein_bind   CAP binding site: CAP binding activates transcription in the presence of cAMP. E. coli catabolite activator protein
   7886..7978    -  CDS            lacI (fragment): lac repressor; lacI; The lac repressor binds to the lac operator to inhibit transcription in E. coli. This inhibition can be relieved by adding lactose or isopropyl-β-D-thiogalactopyranoside (IPTG).
   8161..8749    -  rep_origin     ori: high-copy-number ColE1/pMB1/pBR322/pUC origin of replication
   8920..9780    -  CDS            AmpR: β-lactamase; bla; confers resistance to ampicillin, carbenicillin, and related antibiotics
   9781..9885    -  promoter       AmpR promoter: bla
   9944..9996    -  misc_feature   bom (fragment): basis of mobility region from pBR322
>Addgene plasmid #65378 | GFP-BRD4 | addgene full sequence | sequence record 445202 | Addgene NGS Result
TTAAGCTACAACAAGGCAAGGCTTGACCGACAATTGCATGAAGAATCTGCTTAGGGTTAGGCGTTTTGCG
CTGCTTCGCGATGTACGGGCCAGATATACGCGTTGACATTGATTATTGACTAGTTATTAATAGTAATCAA
TTACGGGGTCATTAGTTCATAGCCCATATATGGAGTTCCGCGTTACATAACTTACGGTAAATGGCCCGCC
TGGCTGACCGCCCAACGACCCCCGCCCATTGACGTCAATAATGACGTATGTTCCCATAGTAACGCCAATA
GGGACTTTCCATTGACGTCAATGGGTGGAGTATTTACGGTAAACTGCCCACTTGGCAGTACATCAAGTGT
ATCATATGCCAAGTACGCCCCCTATTGACGTCAATGACGGTAAATGGCCCGCCTGGCATTATGCCCAGTA
CATGACCTTATGGGACTTTCCTACTTGGCAGTACATCTACGTATTAGTCATCGCTATTACCATGGTGATG
CGGTTTTGGCAGTACATCAATGGGCGTGGATAGCGGTTTGACTCACGGGGATTTCCAAGTCTCCACCCCA
TTGACGTCAATGGGAGTTTGTTTTGGCACCAAAATCAACGGGACTTTCCAAAATGTCGTAACAACTCCGC
CCCATTGACGCAAATGGGCGGTAGGCGTGTACGGTGGGAGGTCTATATAAGCAGAGCTCGTTTAGTGAAC
CGTCAGATCGCCTGGAGACGCCATCCACGCTGTTTTGACCTCCATAGAAGACACCGGGACCGATCCAGCC
TCCGGACTCTAGAGGATCCCTACCGGTGATATCCTCGAGACCATGGTGAGCAAGGGCGAGGAGCTGTTCA
CCGGGGTGGTGCCCATCCTGGTCGAGCTGGACGGCGACGTAAACGGCCACAAGTTCAGCGTGTCCGGCGA
GGGCGAGGGCGATGCCACCTACGGCAAGCTGACCCTGAAGTTCATCTGCACCACCGGCAAGCTGCCCGTG
CCCTGGCCCACCCTCGTGACCACCTTCACCTACGGCGTGCAGTGCTTCGCCCGCTACCCCGACCACATGA
AGCAGCACGACTTCTTCAAGTCCGCCATGCCCGAAGGCTACGTCCAGGAGCGCACCATCTTCTTCAAGGA
CGACGGCAACTACAAGACCCGCGCCGAGGTGAAGTTCGAGGGCGACACCCTGGTGAACCGCATCGAGCTG
AAGGGCATCGACTTCAAGGAGGACGGCAACATCCTGGGGCACAAGCTGGAGTACAACTACAACAGCCACA
AGGTCTATATCACCGCCGACAAGCAGAAGAACGGCATCAAGGTGAACTTCAAGACCCGCCACAACATCGA
GGACGGCAGCGTGCAGCTCGCCGACCACTACCAGCAGAACACCCCCATCGGCGACGGCCCCGTGCTGCTG
CCCGACAACCACTACCTGAGCACCCAGTCCGCCCTGAGCAAAGACCCCAACGAGAAGCGCGATCACATGG
TCCTGCTGGAGTTCGTGACCGCCGCCGGGATCACTCTCGGCATGGACGAGCTGTACAAGGGCTCGAGCCC
ATCAACAAGTTTGTACAAAAAAGCAGGCTTCGAAGGAGATAGAACCAATTCTCTAAGGAAATACTTAACC
ATGGTCGACTGGATCCTCATGTCTGCGGAGAGCGGCCCTGGGACGAGATTGAGAAATCTGCCAGTAATGG
GGGATGGACTAGAAACTTCCCAAATGTCTACAACACAGGCCCAGGCCCAACCCCAGCCAGCCAACGCAGC
CAGCACCAACCCCCCGCCCCCAGAGACCTCCAACCCTAACAAGCCCAAGAGGCAG
[300 nt withheld, positions 1806-2105]
AAAATAAATGAGCTACCCACAGAAGAAACCGAGATCATGATAGTCCAGGCAAAAGGAAGAGGACGTGGGA
GGAAAGAAACAGGGACAGCAAAACCTGGCGTTTCCACGGTACCAAACACAACTCAAGCATCGACTCCTCC
GCAGACCCAGACCCCTCAGCCGAATCCTCCTCCTGTGCAGGCCACGCCTCACCCCTTCCCTGCCGTCACC
CCGGACCTCATCGTCCAGACCCCTGTCATGACAGTGGTGCCTCCCCAGCCACTGCAGACGCCCCCGCCAG
TGCCCCCCCAGCCACAACCCCCACCCGCTCCAGCTCCCCAGCCCGTACAGAGCCACCCACCCATCATCGC
GGCCACCCCACAGCCTGTGAAGACAAAGAAGGGAGTGAAGAGGAAAGCAGACACCACCACCCCCACCACC
ATTGACCCCATTCACGAGCCACCCTCGCTGCCCCCGGAGCCCAAGACCACCAAGCTGGGCCAGCGGCGGG
AGAGCAGCCGGCCTGTGAAACCTCCAAAGAAGGACGTGCCCGACTCTCAGCAGCACCCAGCACCAGAGAA
GAGCAGCAAGGTCTCGGAGCAGCTCAAGTGCTGCAGCGGCATCCTCAAGGAGATGTTTGCCAAGAAGCAC
GCCGCCTACGCCTGGCCCTTCTACAAGCCTGTGGACGTGGAGGCACTGGGCCTACACGACTACTGTGACA
TCATCAAGCACCCCATGGACATGAGCACAATCAAGTCTAAACTGGAGGCCCGTGAGTACCGTGATGCTCA
GGAGTTTGGTGCTGACGTCCGATTGATGTTCTCCAACTGCTATAAGTACAACCCTCCTGACCATGAGGTG
GTGGCCATGGCCCGCAAGCTCCAGGATGTGTTCGAAATGCGCTTTGCCAAGATGCCGGACGAGCCTGAGG
AGCCAGTGGTGGCCGTGTCCTCCCCGGCAGTGCCCCCTCCCACCAAGGTTGTGGCCCCGCCCTCATCCAG
CGACAGCAGCAGCGATAGCTCCTCGGACAGTGACAGTTCGACTGATGACTCTGAGGAGGAGCGAGCCCAG
CGGCTGGCTGAGCTCCAGGAGCAGCTCAAAGCCGTGCACGAGCAGCTTGCAGCCCTCTCTCAGCCCCAGC
AGAACAAACCAAAGAAAAAGGAGAAAGACAAGAAGGAAAAGAAAAAAGAAAAGCACAAAAGGAAAGAGGA
AGTGGAAGAGAATAAAAAAAGCAAAGCCAAGGAACCTCCTCCTAAAAAGACGAAGAAAAATAATAGCAGC
AACAGCAATGTGAGCAAGAAGGAGCCAGCGCCCATGAAGAGCAAGCCCCCTCCCACGTATGAG
[249 nt withheld, positions 3429-3677]
GAGAAAGTTGATGTGATTGCCGGCTCCTCCAAGATGAAGGGCTTCTCGTCCTCAGAGTCGGAGAGCTCCA
GTGAGTCCAGCTCCTCTGACAGCGAAGACTCCGAAACAGAGATGGCTCCGAAGTCAAAAAAGAAGGGGCA
CCCCGGGAGGGAGCAGAAGAAGCACCATCATCACCACCATCAGCAGATGCAGCAGGCCCCGGCTCCTGTG
CCCCAGCAGCCGCCCCCGCCTCCCCAGCAGCCCCCACCGCCTCCACCTCCGCAGCAGCAACAGCAGCCGC
CACCCCCGCCTCCCCCACCCTCCATGCCGCAGCAGGCAGCCCCGGCGATGAAGTCCTCGCCCCCACCCTT
CATTGCCACCCAGGTGCCCGTCCTGGAGCCCCAGCTCCCAGGCAGCGTCTTTGACCCCATCGGCCACTTC
ACCCAGCCCATCCTGCACCTGCCGCAGCCTGAGCTGCCCCCTCACCTGCCCCAGCCGCCTGAGCACAGCA
CTCCACCCCATCTCAACCAGCACGCAGTGGTCTCTCCTCCAGCTTTGCACAACGCACTACCCCAGCAGCC
ATCACGGCCCAGCAACCGAGCCGCTGCCCTGCCTCCCAAGCCCGCCCGGCCCCCAGCCGTGTCACCAGCC
TTGACCCAAACACCCCTGCTCCCACAGCCCCCCATGGCCCAACCCCCCCAAGTGCTGCTGGAGGATGAAG
AGCCACCTGCCCCACCCCTCACCTCCATGCAGATGCAGCTGTACCTGCAGCAGCTGCAGAAGGTGCAGCC
CCCTACGCCGCTACTCCCTTCCGTGAAGGTGCAGTCCCAGCCCCCACCCCCCCTGCCGCCCCCACCCCAC
CCCTCTGTGCAGCAGCAGCTGCAGCAGCAGCCGCCACCACCCCCACCACCCCAGCCCCAGCCTCCACCCC
AGCAGCAGCATCAGCCCCCTCCACGGCCCGTGCACTTGCAGCCCATGCAGTTTTCCACCCACATCCAACA
GCCCCCGCCACCCCAGGGCCAGCAGCCCCCCCATCCGCCCCCAGGCCAGCAGCCACCCCCGCCGCAGCCT
GCCAAGCCTCAGCAAGTCATCCAGCACCACCATTCACCCCGGCACCACAAGTCGGACCCCTACTCAACCG
GTCACCTCCGCGAAGCCCCCTCCCCGCTTATGATACATTCCCCCCAGATGTCACAGTTCCAGAGCCTGAC
CCACCAGTCTCCACCCCAGCAAAACGTCCAGCCTAAGAAACAGGAGCTGCGTGCTGCCTCCGTGGTCCAG
CCCCAGCCCCTCGTGGTGGTGAAGGAGGAGAAGATCCACTCACCCATCATCCGCAGCGAGCCCTTCAGCC
CCTCGCTGCGGCCGGAGCCCCCCAAGCACCCGGAGAGCATCAAGGCCCCCGTCCACCTGCCCCAGCGGCC
GGAAATGAAGCCTGTGGATGTCGGGAGGCCTGTGATCCGGCCCCCAGAGCAGAACGCACCGCCACCAGGG
GCCCCTGACAAGGACAAACAGAAACAGGAGCCGAAGACTCCAGTTGCGCCCAAAAAGGACCTGAAAATCA
AGAACATGGGCTCCTGGGCCAGCCTAGTGCAGAAGCATCCGACCACCCCCTCCTCCACAGCCAAGTCATC
CAGCGACAGCTTCGAGCAGTTCCGCCGCGCCGCTCGGGAGAAAGAGGAGCGTGAGAAGGCCCTGAAGGCT
CAGGCCGAGCACGCTGAGAAGGAGAAGGAGCGGCTGCGGCAGGAGCGCATGAGGAGCCGAGAGGACGAGG
ATGCGCTGGAGCAGGCCCGGCGGGCCCATGAGGAGGCACGTCGGCGCCAGGAGCAGCAGCAGCAGCAGCG
CCAGGAGCAACAGCAGCAGCAGCAACAGCAAGCAGCTGCGGTGGCTGCCGCCGCCACCCCACAGGCCCAG
AGCTCCCAGCCCCAGTCCATGCTGGACCAGCAGAGGGAGTTGGCCCGGAAGCGGGAGCAGGAGCGAAGAC
GCCGGGAAGCCATGGCAGCTACCATTGACATGAATTTCCAGAGTGATCTATTGTCAATATTTGAAGAAAA
TCTTTTCTGAGCGGCCGCACTCGAGATATCTAGACCCAGCTTTCTTGTACAAAGTGGTTGATAACGGGAA
GCCTATCCCTAACCCTCTCCTCGGTCTCGATTCTACGCGTACCGGTTAGTAATGAGTTTAAACGGGGGAG
GCTAACTGAAACACGGAAGGAGACAATACCGGAAGGAACCCGCGCTATGACGGCAATAAAAAGACAGAAT
AAAACGCACGGGTGTTGGGTCGTTTGTTCATAAACGCGGGGTTCGGTCCCAGGGCTGGCACTCTGTCGAT
ACCCCACCGAGACCCCATTGGGGCCAATACGCCCGCGTTTCTTCCTTTTCCCCACCCCACCCCCCAAGTT
CGGGTGAAGGCCCAGGGCTCGCAGCCAACGTCGGGGCGGCAGGCCCTGCCATAGCAGATCTGCGCAGCTG
GGGCTCTAGGGGGTATCCCC
[124 nt withheld, positions 6148-6271]
C
[91 nt withheld, positions 6273-6363]
A
[49 nt withheld, positions 6365-6413]
CCTTTGACGTTGGAGTCCACGTTCTTT
[37 nt withheld, positions 6441-6477]
ACCCTATCTCGGTCTATTCTTTTGATTTATAAGGGATTTTGCCGATTTCGGCCTATTGGTTAAAAAATGA
GCTGATTTAACAAAAATTTAACGCGAATTAATTCTGTGGAATGTGTGTCAGTTAGGGTGTGGAAAGTCCC
CAGGCTCCCCAGCAGGCAGAAGTATGCAAAGCATGCATCTCAATTAGTCAGCAACCAGGTGTGGAAAGTC
CCCAGGCTCCCCAGCAGGCAGAAGTATGCAAAGCATGCATCTCAATTAGTCAGCAACCATAGTCCCGCCC
CTAACTCCGCCCATCCCGCCCCTAACTCCGCCCAGTTCCGCCCATTCTCCGCCCCATGGCTGACTAATTT
TTTTTATTTATGCAGAGGCCGAGGCCGCCTCTGCCTCTGAGCTATTCCAGAAGTAGTGAGGAGGCTTTTT
TGGAGGCCTAGGCTTTTGCAAAAAGCTCCCGGGAGCTTGTATATCCATTTTCGGATCTGATCAGCACGTG
TTGACAATTAATCATCGGCATAGTATATCGGCATAGTATAATACGACAAGGTGAGGAACTAAACCATGGC
CAAGCCTTTGTCTCAAGAAGAATCCACCCTCATTGAAAGAGCAACGGCTACAATCAACAGCATCCCCATC
TCTGAAGACTACAGCGTCGCCAGCGCAGCTCTCTCTAGCGACGGCCGCATCTTCACTGGTGTCAATGTAT
ATCATTTTACTGGGGGACCTTGTGCAGAACTCGTGGTGCTGGGCACTGCTGCTGCTGCGGCAGCTGGCAA
CCTGACTTGTATCGTCGCGATCGGAAATGAGAACAGGGGCATCTTGAGCCCCTGCGGACGGTGCCGACAG
GTGCTTCTCGATCTGCATCCTGGGATCAAAGCCATAGTGAAGGACAGTGATGGACAGCCGACGGCAGTTG
GGATTCGTGAATTGCTGCCCTCTGGTTATGTGTGGGAGGGCTAAGCACTTCGTGGCCGAGGAGCAGGACT
GACACGTGCTACGAGATTTCGATTCCACCGCCGCCTTCTATGAAAGGTTGGGCTTCGGAATCGTTTTCCG
GGACGCCGGCTGGATGATCCTCCAGCGCGGGGATCTCATGCTGGAGTTCTTCGCCCACCCCAACTTGTTT
ATTGCAGCTTATAATGGTTACAAATAAAGCAATAGCATCACAAATTTCACAAATAAAGCATTTTTTTCAC
TGCATTCTAGTTGTGGTTTGTCCAAACTCATCAATGTATCTTATCATGTCTGTATACCGTCGACCTCTAG
CTAGAGCTTGGCGTAATCATGGTCATAGCTGTTTCCTGTGTGAAATTGTTATCCGCTCACAATTCCACAC
AACATACGAGCCGGAAGCATAAAGTGTAAAGCCTGGGGTGCCTAATGAGTGAGCTAACTCACATTAATTG
CGTTGCGCTCACTGCCCGCTTTCCAGTCGGGAAACCTGTCGTGCCAGCTGCATTAATGAATCGGCCAACG
CGCGGGGAGAGGCGGTTTGCGTATTGGGCGCTCTTCCGCTTCCTCGCTCACTGACTCGCTGCGCTCGGTC
GTTCGGCTGCGGCGAGCGGTATCAGCTCACTCAAAGGCGGTAATACGGTTATCCACAGAATCAGGGGATA
ACGCAGGAAAGAACATGTGAGCAAAAGGCCAGCAAAAGGCCAGGAACCGTAAAAAGGCCGCGTTGCTGGC
GTTTTTCCATAGGCTCCGCCCCCCTGACGAGCATCACAAAAATCGACGCTCAAGTCAGAGGTGGCGAAAC
CCGACAGGACTATAAAGATACCAGGCGTTTCCCCCTGGAAGCTCCCTCGTGCGCTCTCCTGTTCCGACCC
TGCCGCTTACCGGATACCTGTCCGCCTTTCTCCCTTCGGGAAGCGTGGCGCTTTCTCATAGCTCACGCTG
TAGGTATCTCAGTTCGGTGTAGGTCGTTCGCTCCAAGCTGGGCTGTGTGCACGAACCCCCCGTTCAGCCC
GACCGCTGCGCCTTATCCGGTAACTATCGTCTTGAGTCCAACCCGGTAAGACACGACTTATCGCCACTGG
CAGCAGCCACTGGTAACAGGATTAGCAGAGCGAGGTATGTAGGCGGTGCTACAGAGTTCTTGAAGTGGTG
GCCTAACTACGGCTACACTAGAAGAACAGTATTTGGTATCTGCGCTCTGCTGAAGCCAGTTACCTTCGGA
AAAAGAGTTGGTAGCTCTTGATCCGGCAAACAAACCACCGCTGGTAGCGGTGGTTTTTTTGTTTGCAAGC
AGCAGATTACGCGCAGAAAAAAAGGATCTCAAGAAGATCCTTTGATCTTTTCTACGGGGTCTGACGCTCA
GTGGAACGAAAACTCACGTTAAGGGATTTTGGTCATGAGATTATCAAAAAGGATCTTCACCTAGATCCTT
TTAAATTAAAAATGAAGTTTTAAATCAATCTAAAGTATATATGAGTAAACTTGGTCTGACAGTTACCAAT
GCTTAATCAGTGAGGCACCTATCTCAGCGATCTGTCTATTTCGTTCATCCATAGTTGCCTGACTCCCCGT
CGTGTAGATAACTACGATACGGGAGGGCTTACCATCTGGCCCCAGTGCTGCAATGATACCGCGAGACCCA
CGCTCACCGGCTCCAGATTTATCAGCAATAAACCAGCCAGCCGGAAGGGCCGAGCGCAGAAGTGGTCCTG
CAACTTTATCCGCCTCCATCCAGTCTATTAATTGTTGCCGGGAAGCTAGAGTAAGTAGTTCGCCAGTTAA
TAGTTTGCGCAACGTTGTTGCCATTGCTACAGGCATCGTGGTGTCACGCTCGTCGTTTGGTATGGCTTCA
TTCAGCTCCGGTTCCCAACGATCAAGGCGAGTTACATGATCCCCCATGTTGTGCAAAAAAGCGGTTAGCT
CCTTCGGTCCTCCGATCGTTGTCAGAAGTAAGTTGGCCGCAGTGTTATCACTCATGGTTATGGCAGCACT
GCATAATTCTCTTACTGTCATGCCATCCGTAAGATGCTTTTCTGTGACTGGTGAGTACTCAACCAAGTCA
TTCTGAGAATAGTGTATGCGGCGACCGAGTTGCTCTTGCCCGGCGTCAATACGGGATAATACCGCGCCAC
ATAGCAGAACTTTAAAAGTGCTCATCATTGGAAAACGTTCTTCGGGGCGAAAACTCTCAAGGATCTTACC
GCTGTTGAGATCCAGTTCGATGTAACCCACTCGTGCACCCAACTGATCTTCAGCATCTTTTACTTTCACC
AGCGTTTCTGGGTGAGCAAAAACAGGAAGGCAAAATGCCGCAAAAAAGGGAATAAGGGCGACACGGAAAT
GTTGAATACTCATACTCTTCCTTTTTCAATATTATTGAAGCATTTATCAGGGTTATTGTCTCATGAGCGG
ATACATATTTGAATGTATTTAGAAAAATAAACAAATAGGGGTTCCGCGCACATTTCCCCGAAAAGTGCCA
CCTGACGTCGACGGATCGGGAGATCTCCCGATCCCCTATGGTGCACTCTCAGTACAATCTGCTCTGATGC
CGCATAGTTAAGCCAGTATCTGCTCCCTGCTTGTGTGTTGGAGGTCGCTGAGTAGTGCGCGAGCAAAAT
