Features (pLannotate 1.2.2; 24 found; start..end, strand, type, name):
    105..484     +  enhancer       CMV enhancer: human cytomegalovirus immediate early enhancer
    485..688     +  promoter       CMV promoter: human cytomegalovirus (CMV) immediate early promoter
    813..1529    +  CDS            Emerald: Emerald is a basic (constitutively fluorescent) green fluorescent protein published in 1998, derived from Aequorea victoria. It is reported to be a very rapidly-maturing weak dimer.
   1545..1569    +  protein_bind   attB1: mutant version of attB; recombination site for the Gateway® BP reaction BP Clonase™
   1629..5714    +  CDS            BRD4 (sequence partly withheld): BRD4_HUMAN - Also known as HUNK1. Experimental evidence at protein level: Swiss-Prot protein existence level 1. [Isoform B]: Acts as a chromatin insulator in the DNA damage response pathway. Inhibits DNA damage response signaling by recruiting the condensin-2 complex to acetylated histones, leading to chromatin structure remodeling, insulating the region from DNA damage response by limiting spreading of histone H2AX/H2A.x phosphorylation. From Homo sapiens (Human).
   5741..5765    -  protein_bind   attB2: mutant version of attB; recombination site for the Gateway® BP reaction BP Clonase™
   5776..5814    +  CDS            V5 tag (fragment): epitope tag from simian virus 5
   5898..5946    +  polyA_signal   HSV TK poly(A) signal: herpes simplex virus thymidine kinase polyadenylation signal (Cole and Stacy, 1985)
   6037..6053    -  polyA_signal   bGH poly(A) signal (fragment): bovine growth hormone polyadenylation signal
   6148..6576    +  rep_origin     f1 ori (sequence partly withheld): f1 bacteriophage origin of replication; arrow indicates direction of (+) strand synthesis
   6590..6919    +  promoter       SV40 promoter: SV40 enhancer and early promoter
   6967..7014    +  promoter       EM7 promoter: synthetic bacterial promoter&nbsp
   7033..7431    +  CDS            BSD: blasticidin S deaminase; Aspergillus terreus BSD; confers resistance to blasticidin
   7432..7459    +  CDS            BleoR (fragment): antibiotic-binding protein; Sh ble from Streptoalloteichus hindustanus; confers resistance to bleomycin, phleomycin, and Zeocin™
   7469..7594    +  CDS            ble (fragment): BLE_KLEPN - Experimental evidence at protein level: Swiss-Prot protein existence level 1. Binding protein with a strong affinity to the bleomycin family of antibiotics. Binds to CL990; an antimitotic-antibiotic compound. From Klebsiella pneumoniae.
   7589..7710    +  polyA_signal   SV40 poly(A) signal: SV40 polyadenylation signal
   7783..7799    -  protein_bind   lac operator: The lac repressor binds to the lac operator to inhibit transcription in E. coli. This inhibition can be relieved by adding lactose or isopropyl-β-D-thiogalactopyranoside (IPTG). lac repressor encoded by lacI
   7807..7837    -  promoter       lac promoter: promoter for the E. coli lac operon
   7852..7873    -  protein_bind   CAP binding site: CAP binding activates transcription in the presence of cAMP. E. coli catabolite activator protein
   7886..7978    -  CDS            lacI (fragment): lac repressor; lacI; The lac repressor binds to the lac operator to inhibit transcription in E. coli. This inhibition can be relieved by adding lactose or isopropyl-β-D-thiogalactopyranoside (IPTG).
   8161..8749    -  rep_origin     ori: high-copy-number ColE1/pMB1/pBR322/pUC origin of replication
   8920..9780    -  CDS            AmpR: β-lactamase; bla; confers resistance to ampicillin, carbenicillin, and related antibiotics
   9781..9885    -  promoter       AmpR promoter: bla
   9944..9996    -  misc_feature   bom (fragment): basis of mobility region from pBR322
>Addgene plasmid #65378 | GFP-BRD4 Sequencing Result | analyzer sequence | sequence record 325855
TTAAGCTACAACAAGGCAAGGCTTGACCGACAATTGCATGAAGAATCTGCTTAGGGTTAGGCGTTTTGCG
CTGCTTCGCGATGTACGGGCCAGATATACGCGTTGACATTGATTATTGACTAGTTATTAATAGTAATCAA
TTACGGGGTCATTAGTTCATAGCCCATATATGGAGTTCCGCGTTACATAACTTACGGTAAATGGCCCGCC
TGGCTGACCGCCCAACGACCCCCGCCCATTGACGTCAATAATGACGTATGTTCCCATAGTAACGCCAATA
GGGACTTTCCATTGACGTCAATGGGTGGAGTATTTACGGTAAACTGCCCACTTGGCAGTACATCAAGTGT
ATCATATGCCAAGTACGCCCCCTATTGACGTCAATGACGGTAAATGGCCCGCCTGGCATTATGCCCAGTA
CATGACCTTATGGGACTTTCCTACTTGGCAGTACATCTACGTATTAGTCATCGCTATTACCATGGTGATG
CGGTTTTGGCAGTACATCAATGGGCGTGGATAGCGGTTTGACTCACGGGGATTTCCAAGTCTCCACCCCA
TTGACGTCAATGGGAGTTTGTTTTGGCACCAAAATCAACGGGACTTTCCAAAATGTCGTAACAACTCCGC
CCCATTGACGCAAATGGGCGGTAGGCGTGTACGGTGGGAGGTCTATATAAGCAGAGCTCGTTTAGTGAAC
CGTCAGATCGCCTGGAGACGCCATCCACGCTGTTTTGACCTCCATAGAAGACACCGGGACCGATCCAGCC
TCCGGACTCTAGAGGATCCCTACCGGTGATATCCTCGAGACCATGGTGAGCAAGGGCGAGGAGCTGTTCA
CCGGGGTGGTGCCCATCCTGGTCGAGCTGGACGGCGACGTAAACGGCCACAAGTTCAGCGTGTCCGGCGA
GGGCGAGGGCGATGCCACCTACGGCAAGCTGACCCTGAAGTTCATCTGCACCACCGGCAAGCTGCCCGTG
CCCTGGCCCACCCTCGTGACCACCTTCACCTACGGCGTGCAGTGCTTCGCCCGCTACCCCGACCACATGA
AGCAGCACGACTTCTTCAAGTCCGCCATGCCCGAAGGCTACGTCCAGGAGCGCACCATCTTCTTCAAGGA
CGACGGCAACTACAAGACCCGCGCCGAGGTGAAGTTCGAGGGCGACACCCTGGTGAACCGCATCGAGCTG
AAGGGCATCGACTTCAAGGAGGACGGCAACATCCTGGGGCACAAGCTGGAGTACAACTACAACAGCCACA
AGGTCTATATCACCGCCGACAAGCAGAAGAACGGCATCAAGGTGAACTTCAAGACCCGCCACAACATCGA
GGACGGCAGCGTGCAGCTCGCCGACCACTACCAGCAGAACACCCCCATCGGCGACGGCCCCGTGCTGCTG
CCCGACAACCACTACCTGAGCACCCAGTCCGCCCTGAGCAAAGACCCCAACGAGAAGCGCGATCACATGG
TCCTGCTGGAGTTCGTGACCGCCGCCGGGATCACTCTCGGCATGGACGAGCTGTACAAGGGCTCGAGCCC
ATCAACAAGTTTGTACAAAAAAGCAGGCTTCGAAGGAGATAGAACCAATTCTCTAAGGAAATACTTAACC
ATGGTCGACTGGATCCTCATGTCTGCGGAGAGCGGCCCTGGGACGAGATTGAGAAATCTGCCAGTAATGG
GGGATGGACTAGAAACTTCCCAAATGTCTACAACACAGGCCCAGGCCCAACCCCAGCCAGCCAACGCAGC
CAGCACCAACCCCCCGCCCCCAGAGACCTCCAACCCTAACAAGCCCAAGAGGCAG
[300 nt withheld, positions 1806-2105]
AAAATAAATGAGCTACCCACAGAAGAAACCGAGATCATGATAGTCCAGGCAAAAGGAAGAGGACGTGGGA
GGAAAGAAACAGGGACAGCAAAACCTGGCGTTTCCACGGTACCAAACACAACTCAAGCATCGACTCCTCC
GCAGACCCAGACCCCTCAGCCGAATCCTCCTCCTGTGCAGGCCACGCCTCACCCCTTCCCTGCCGTCACC
CCGGACCTCATCGTCCAGACCCCTGTCATGACAGTGGTGCCTCCCCAGCCACTGCAGACGCCCCCGCCAG
TGCCCCCCCAGCCACAACCCCCACCCGCTCCAGCTCCCCAGCCCGTACAGAGCCACCCACCCATCATCGC
GGCCACCCCACAGCCTGTGAAGACAAAGAAGGGAGTGAAGAGGAAAGCAGACACCACCACCCCCACCACC
ATTGACCCCATTCACGAGCCACCCTCGCTGCCCCCGGAGCCCAAGACCACCAAGCTGGGCCAGCGGCGGG
AGAGCAGCCGGCCTGTGAAACCTCCAAAGAAGGACGTGCCCGACTCTCAGCAGCACCCAGCACCAGAGAA
GAGCAGCAAGGTCTCGGAGCAGCTCAAGTGCTGCAGCGGCATCCTCAAGGAGATGTTTGCCAAGAAGCAC
GCCGCCTACGCCTGGCCCTTCTACAAGCCTGTGGACGTGGAGGCACTGGGCCTACACGACTACTGTGACA
TCATCAAGCACCCCATGGACATGAGCACAATCAAGTCTAAACTGGAGGCCCGTGAGTACCGTGATGCTCA
GGAGTTTGGTGCTGACGTCCGATTGATGTTCTCCAACTGCTATAAGTACAACCCTCCTGACCATGAGGTG
GTGGCCATGGCCCGCAAGCTCCAGGATGTGTTCGAAATGCGCTTTGCCAAGATGCCGGACGAGCCTGAGG
AGCCAGTGGTGGCCGTGTCCTCCCCGGCAGTGCCCCCTCCCACCAAGGTTGTGGCCCCGCCCTCATCCAG
CGACAGCAGCAGCGATAGCTCCTCGGACAGTGACAGTTCGACTGATGACTCTGAGGAGGAGCGAGCCCAG
CGGCTGGCTGAGCTCCAGGAGCAGCTCAAAGCCGTGCACGAGCAGCTTGCAGCCCTCTCTCAGCCCCAGC
AGAACAAACCAAAGAAAAAGGAGAAAGACAAGAAGGAAAAGAAAAAAGAAAAGCACAAAAGGAAAGAGGA
AGTGGAAGAGAATAAAAAAAGCAAAGCCAAGGAACCTCCTCCTAAAAAGACGAAGAAAAATAATAGCAGC
AACAGCAATGTGAGCAAGAAGGAGCCAGCGCCCATGAAGAGCAAGCCCCCTCCCACGTATGAG
[249 nt withheld, positions 3429-3677]
GAGAAAGTTGATGTGATTGCCGGCTCCTCCAAGATGAAGGGCTTCTCGTCCTCAGAGTCGGAGAGCTCCA
GTGAGTCCAGCTCCTCTGACAGCGAAGACTCCGAAACAGAGATGGCTCCGAAGTCAAAAAAGAAGGGGCA
CCCCGGGAGGGAGCAGAAGAAGCACCATCATCACCACCATCAGCAGATGCAGCAGGCCCCGGCTCCTGTG
CCCCAGCAGCCGCCCCCGCCYCCCCAGCASCCCCCMCCGCCYCCMCCYCCGCAGCAGCAACAGCAGCCGC
CMCCCCCGCCTCCCCCACCCTCCATGCCGCAGCAGGCAGCCCCGGCGATGAAGTCCTCGCCCCCACCCTT
CATTGCCACCCAGGTGCCCGTCCTGGAGCCCCAGCTCCCAGGCAGCGTCTTTGACCCCATCGGCCACTTC
ACCCAGCCCATCCTGCACCTGCCGCAGCCTGAGCTGCCCCCTCACCTGCCCCAGCCGCCTGAGCACAGCA
CTCCACCCCATCTCAACCAGCACGCAGTGGTCTCTCCTCCAGCTTTGCACAACGCACTACCCCAGCAGCC
ATCACGGCCCAGCAACCGAGCCGCTGCCCTGCCTCCCAAGCCCGCCCGGCCCCCAGCCGTGTCACCAGCC
TTGACCCAAACACCCCTGCTCCCACAGCCCCCCATGGCCCAACCCCCCCAAGTGCTGCTGGAGGATGAAG
AGCCACCTGCCCCACCCCTCACCTCCATGCAGATGCAGCTGTACCTGCAGCAGCTGCAGAAGGTGCAGCC
CCCTACGCCGCTACTCCCTTCCGTGAAGGTGCAGTCCCAGCCCCCACCCCCCCTGCCGCCCCCACCCCAC
CCCTCTGTGCAGCAGCAGCTGCAGCAGCAGCCGCCACCACCCCCACCACCCCAGCCCCAGCCTCCACCCC
AGCAGCAGCATCAGCCCCCTCCACGGCCCGTGCACTTGCAGCCCATGCAGTTTTCCACCCACATCCAACA
SCCCCCSCCMCCCCAGGGCCAGCASCCCCCCCAYCCSCCCCCAGSCCAGCASCCCCCCCCGCCGCAGCCT
GCCAAGCCTCAGCAAGTCATCCAGCACCACCATTCACCCCGGCACCACAAGTCGGACCCCTACTCAACCG
GTCACCTCCGCGAAGCCCCCTCCCCGCTTATGATACATTCCCCCCAGATGTCACAGTTCCAGAGCCTGAC
CCACCAGTCTCCACCCCAGCAAAACGTCCAGCCTAAGAAACAGGAGCTGCGTGCTGCCTCCGTGGTCCAG
CCCCAGCCCCTCGTGGTGGTGAAGGAGGAGAAGATCCACTCACCCATCATCCGCAGCGAGCCCTTCAGCC
CCTCGCTGCGGCCGGAGCCCCCCAAGCACCCGGAGAGCATCAAGGCCCCCGTCCACCTGCCCCAGCGGCC
GGAAATGAAGCCTGTGGATGTCGGGAGGCCTGTGATCCGGCCCCCAGAGCAGAACGCACCGCCACCAGGG
GCCCCTGACAAGGACAAACAGAAACAGGAGCCGAAGACTCCAGTTGCGCCCAAAAAGGACCTGAAAATCA
AGAACATGGGCTCCTGGGCCAGCCTAGTGCAGAAGCATCCGACCACCCCCTCCTCCACAGCCAAGTCATC
CAGCGACAGCTTCGAGCAGTTCCGCCGCGCCGCTCGGGAGAAAGAGGAGCGTGAGAAGGCCCTGAAGGCT
CAGGCCGAGCACGCTGAGAAGGAGAAGGAGCGGCTGCGGCAGGAGCGCATGAGGAGCCGAGAGGACGAGG
ATGCGCTGGAGCAGGCCCGGCGGGCCCATGAGGAGGCACGTCGGCGCCAGGAGCAGCAGCAGCAGCAGCG
CCAGGAGCAACAGCAGCAGCAGCAACAGCAAGCAGCTGCGGTGGCTGCCGCCGCCACCCCACAGGCCCAG
AGCTCCCAGCCCCAGTCCATGCTGGACCAGCAGAGGGAGTTGGCCCGGAAGCGGGAGCAGGAGCGAAGAC
GCCGGGAAGCCATGGCAGCTACCATTGACATGAATTTCCAGAGTGATCTATTGTCAATATTTGAAGAAAA
TCTTTTCTGAGCGGCCGCACTCGAGATATCTAGACCCAGCTTTCTTGTACAAAGTGGTTGATAACGGGAA
GCCTATCCCTAACCCTCTCCTCGGTCTCGATTCTACGCGTACCGGTTAGTAATGAGTTTAAACGGGGGAG
GCTAACTGAAACACGGAAGGAGACAATACCGGAAGGAACCCGCGCTATGACGGCAATAAAAAGACAGAAT
AAAACGCACGGGTGTTGGGTCGTTTGTTCATAAACGCGGGGTTCGGTCCCAGGGCTGGCACTCTGTCGAT
ACCCCACCGAGACCCCATTGGGGCCAATACGCCCGCGTTTCTTCCTTTTCCCCACCCCACCCCCCAAGTT
CGGGTGAAGGCCCAGGGCTCGCAGCCAACGTCGGGGCGGCAGGCCCTGCCATAGCAGATCTGCGCAGCTG
GGGCTCTAGGGGGTATCCCC
[124 nt withheld, positions 6148-6271]
C
[91 nt withheld, positions 6273-6363]
A
[49 nt withheld, positions 6365-6413]
CCTTTGACGTTGGAGTCCACGTTCTTT
[37 nt withheld, positions 6441-6477]
ACCCTATCTCGGTCTATTCTTTTGATTTATAAGGGATTTTGCCGATTTCGGCCTATTGGTTAAAAAATGA
GCTGATTTAACAAAAATTTAACGCGAATTAATTCTGTGGAATGTGTGTCAGTTAGGGTGTGGAAAGTCCC
CAGGCTCCCCAGCAGGCAGAAGTATGCAAAGCATGCATCTCAATTAGTCAGCAACCAGGTGTGGAAAGTC
CCCAGGCTCCCCAGCAGGCAGAAGTATGCAAAGCATGCATCTCAATTAGTCAGCAACCATAGTCCCGCCC
CTAACTCCGCCCATCCCGCCCCTAACTCCGCCCAGTTCCGCCCATTCTCCGCCCCATGGCTGACTAATTT
TTTTTATTTATGCAGAGGCCGAGGCCGCCTCTGCCTCTGAGCTATTCCAGAAGTAGTGAGGAGGCTTTTT
TGGAGGCCTAGGCTTTTGCAAAAAGCTCCCGGGAGCTTGTATATCCATTTTCGGATCTGATCAGCACGTG
TTGACAATTAATCATCGGCATAGTATATCGGCATAGTATAATACGACAAGGTGAGGAACTAAACCATGGC
CAAGCCTTTGTCTCAAGAAGAATCCACCCTCATTGAAAGAGCAACGGCTACAATCAACAGCATCCCCATC
TCTGAAGACTACAGCGTCGCCAGCGCAGCTCTCTCTAGCGACGGCCGCATCTTCACTGGTGTCAATGTAT
ATCATTTTACTGGGGGACCTTGTGCAGAACTCGTGGTGCTGGGCACTGCTGCTGCTGCGGCAGCTGGCAA
CCTGACTTGTATCGTCGCGATCGGAAATGAGAACAGGGGCATCTTGAGCCCCTGCGGACGGTGCCGACAG
GTGCTTCTCGATCTGCATCCTGGGATCAAAGCCATAGTGAAGGACAGTGATGGACAGCCGACGGCAGTTG
GGATTCGTGAATTGCTGCCCTCTGGTTATGTGTGGGAGGGCTAAGCACTTCGTGGCCGAGGAGCAGGACT
GACACGTGCTACGAGATTTCGATTCCACCGCCGCCTTCTATGAAAGGTTGGGCTTCGGAATCGTTTTCCG
GGACGCCGGCTGGATGATCCTCCAGCGCGGGGATCTCATGCTGGAGTTCTTCGCCCACCCCAACTTGTTT
ATTGCAGCTTATAATGGTTACAAATAAAGCAATAGCATCACAAATTTCACAAATAAAGCATTTTTTTCAC
TGCATTCTAGTTGTGGTTTGTCCAAACTCATCAATGTATCTTATCATGTCTGTATACCGTCGACCTCTAG
CTAGAGCTTGGCGTAATCATGGTCATAGCTGTTTCCTGTGTGAAATTGTTATCCGCTCACAATTCCACAC
AACATACGAGCCGGAAGCATAAAGTGTAAAGCCTGGGGTGCCTAATGAGTGAGCTAACTCACATTAATTG
CGTTGCGCTCACTGCCCGCTTTCCAGTCGGGAAACCTGTCGTGCCAGCTGCATTAATGAATCGGCCAACG
CGCGGGGAGAGGCGGTTTGCGTATTGGGCGCTCTTCCGCTTCCTCGCTCACTGACTCGCTGCGCTCGGTC
GTTCGGCTGCGGCGAGCGGTATCAGCTCACTCAAAGGCGGTAATACGGTTATCCACAGAATCAGGGGATA
ACGCAGGAAAGAACATGTGAGCAAAAGGCCAGCAAAAGGCCAGGAACCGTAAAAAGGCCGCGTTGCTGGC
GTTTTTCCATAGGCTCCGCCCCCCTGACGAGCATCACAAAAATCGACGCTCAAGTCAGAGGTGGCGAAAC
CCGACAGGACTATAAAGATACCAGGCGTTTCCCCCTGGAAGCTCCCTCGTGCGCTCTCCTGTTCCGACCC
TGCCGCTTACCGGATACCTGTCCGCCTTTCTCCCTTCGGGAAGCGTGGCGCTTTCTCATAGCTCACGCTG
TAGGTATCTCAGTTCGGTGTAGGTCGTTCGCTCCAAGCTGGGCTGTGTGCACGAACCCCCCGTTCAGCCC
GACCGCTGCGCCTTATCCGGTAACTATCGTCTTGAGTCCAACCCGGTAAGACACGACTTATCGCCACTGG
CAGCAGCCACTGGTAACAGGATTAGCAGAGCGAGGTATGTAGGCGGTGCTACAGAGTTCTTGAAGTGGTG
GCCTAACTACGGCTACACTAGAAGAACAGTATTTGGTATCTGCGCTCTGCTGAAGCCAGTTACCTTCGGA
AAAAGAGTTGGTAGCTCTTGATCCGGCAAACAAACCACCGCTGGTAGCGGTGGTTTTTTTGTTTGCAAGC
AGCAGATTACGCGCAGAAAAAAAGGATCTCAAGAAGATCCTTTGATCTTTTCTACGGGGTCTGACGCTCA
GTGGAACGAAAACTCACGTTAAGGGATTTTGGTCATGAGATTATCAAAAAGGATCTTCACCTAGATCCTT
TTAAATTAAAAATGAAGTTTTAAATCAATCTAAAGTATATATGAGTAAACTTGGTCTGACAGTTACCAAT
GCTTAATCAGTGAGGCACCTATCTCAGCGATCTGTCTATTTCGTTCATCCATAGTTGCCTGACTCCCCGT
CGTGTAGATAACTACGATACGGGAGGGCTTACCATCTGGCCCCAGTGCTGCAATGATACCGCGAGACCCA
CGCTCACCGGCTCCAGATTTATCAGCAATAAACCAGCCAGCCGGAAGGGCCGAGCGCAGAAGTGGTCCTG
CAACTTTATCCGCCTCCATCCAGTCTATTAATTGTTGCCGGGAAGCTAGAGTAAGTAGTTCGCCAGTTAA
TAGTTTGCGCAACGTTGTTGCCATTGCTACAGGCATCGTGGTGTCACGCTCGTCGTTTGGTATGGCTTCA
TTCAGCTCCGGTTCCCAACGATCAAGGCGAGTTACATGATCCCCCATGTTGTGCAAAAAAGCGGTTAGCT
CCTTCGGTCCTCCGATCGTTGTCAGAAGTAAGTTGGCCGCAGTGTTATCACTCATGGTTATGGCAGCACT
GCATAATTCTCTTACTGTCATGCCATCCGTAAGATGCTTTTCTGTGACTGGTGAGTACTCAACCAAGTCA
TTCTGAGAATAGTGTATGCGGCGACCGAGTTGCTCTTGCCCGGCGTCAATACGGGATAATACCGCGCCAC
ATAGCAGAACTTTAAAAGTGCTCATCATTGGAAAACGTTCTTCGGGGCGAAAACTCTCAAGGATCTTACC
GCTGTTGAGATCCAGTTCGATGTAACCCACTCGTGCACCCAACTGATCTTCAGCATCTTTTACTTTCACC
AGCGTTTCTGGGTGAGCAAAAACAGGAAGGCAAAATGCCGCAAAAAAGGGAATAAGGGCGACACGGAAAT
GTTGAATACTCATACTCTTCCTTTTTCAATATTATTGAAGCATTTATCAGGGTTATTGTCTCATGAGCGG
ATACATATTTGAATGTATTTAGAAAAATAAACAAATAGGGGTTCCGCGCACATTTCCCCGAAAAGTGCCA
CCTGACGTCGACGGATCGGGAGATCTCCCGATCCCCTATGGTGCACTCTCAGTACAATCTGCTCTGATGC
CGCATAGTTAAGCCAGTATCTGCTCCCTGCTTGTGTGTTGGAGGTCGCTGAGTAGTGCGCGAGCAAAAT
