>Addgene plasmid #65378 | GFP-BRD4 | addgene partial sequence | sequence record 112266 | EGFP-C 5'-CATGGTCCTGCTGGAGTTCGTG-3'
ATCAACAAGTTTGTACAAAAAAGCAGGCTTCGAAGGAGATAGAACCAATTCTCTAAGGAAATACTTAACC
ATGGTCGACTGGATCCTCATGTCTGCGGAGAGCGGCCCTGGGACGAGATTGAGAAATCTGCCAGTAATGG
GGGATGGACTAGAAACTTCCCAAATGTCTACAACACAGGCCCAGGCCCAACCCCAGCCAGCCAACGCAGC
CAGCACCAACCCCCCGCCCCCAGAGACCTCCAACCCTAACAAGCCCAAGAGGCAG
[300 nt withheld, positions 266-565]
AAAATAAATGAGCTACCCACAGAAG
