>Addgene plasmid #65378 | GFP-BRD4 | addgene partial sequence | sequence record 112268 | TK-pA-R 5'-ttgtctccttccgtgtttca-3'
GGTACGCGTAGAATCGAGACCGAGGAGAGGGTTAGGGATAGGCTTCCCGTTATCAACCACTTTGTACAAG
AAAGCTGGGTCTAGATATCTCGAGTGCGGCCGCTCAGAAAAGATTTTCTTCAAATATTGACAATAGATCA
CTCTGGAAATTCATGTCAATGGTAGCTGCCATGGCTTCCCGGCGTCTTCGCTCCTGCTCCCGCTTCCGGG
CCAACTCCCTCTGCTGGTCCAGCATGGACTGGGGCTGGGAGCTCTGGGCCTGTGGGGTGGCGGCGGCAGC
CACCGCAGCTGCTTGCTGTTGCTGCTGCTGCTGTTGCTCCTGGCGCTGCTGCTGCTGCTGCTCCTGGCGC
CGACGTGCCTCCTCATGGGCCCGCCGGGCCTGCTCCAGCGCATCCTCGTCCTCTCGGCTCCTCATGCGCT
CCTGCCGCAGCCGCTCCTTCTCCTTCTCAGCGTGCTCGGCCTGAGCCTTCAGGGCCTTCTCACGCTCCTC
TTTCTCCCAAGCGGCGCGGCGGAACTGCTCGAAGCTGTCGCTGGATGACTTGGCTGTGGAGGAGGGGGTG
GTCGGATGCTTCTGCACTAGGCTGGCCCAGGAGCCCATGTTCTTGATTTTCAGGTCCTTTTTGGGCGCAA
CTGGAGTCTTCGGCTCCTGTTTCTGTTTGTCCTTGTCA
